Addgene plasmid #135905: D92_Ld_360170
Purpose: Expression of Leishmania donovani ectodomain in mammalian cells
Depositing lab: Gavin Wright. Publication: Systematic identification of genes encoding cell surface and secreted proteins that are essential for in vitro growth and infection in Leishmania donovani. Roberts AJ, Ong HB, Clare S, Brandt C, Harcourt K, Franssen SU, Cotton JA, Muller-Sienerth N, Wright GJ. PLoS Pathog. 2022 Feb 24;18(2):e1010364. doi: 10.1371/journal.ppat.1010364. eCollection 2022 Feb. PubMed 35202447.
Backbone
  Vector backbone: pTT3
  Backbone manufacturer: Yves Durocher, NRC
  Backbone size w/o insert (bp): 6132
  Vector type: Mammalian Expression
Growth in bacteria
  Bacterial resistance: Ampicillin, 100 μg/mL
  Growth temperature: 37°C
  Growth strain: DH5alpha
  Copy number: High Copy
Gene/Insert
  Gene/Insert name: hypothetical protein, conserved (alt name: LDBPK_360170)
  Species: Leishmania donovani
  Insert size (bp): 555
  Tag / fusion protein: biotinylation sequence and His tag (C terminal on insert)
  Cloning method: Unknown
Terms and licenses: Academic/Nonprofit Terms; Industry Terms: Not Available to Industry
How to cite: D92_Ld_360170 was a gift from Gavin Wright (Addgene plasmid # 135905 ; http://n2t.net/addgene:135905 ; RRID:Addgene_135905)
