[The description below was written by a language model from this plasmid's Addgene catalogue record and pLannotate feature annotations shown in this document.]
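Description:
D92_Ld_360170 is a mammalian expression plasmid built on the pTT3 backbone and designed to produce the ectodomain of a Leishmania donovani protein as a soluble, secreted recombinant protein. The insert, about 555 bp, encodes a conserved hypothetical protein (LDBPK_360170) and carries a C-terminal biotinylation sequence followed by a His tag. In bacteria the plasmid is maintained at high copy through a ColE1/pUC-type origin and selected with ampicillin via the β-lactamase gene. Short remnants of lac regulatory elements and other backbone fragments are also annotated but play no evident role in expression.

Transcription is driven by the human CMV immediate early enhancer and promoter, which span the numbering origin of the circular sequence. Downstream lie adenovirus-derived leader and splice elements and a chimeric intron fragment, an arrangement that generally improves mRNA processing and yield; the reverse-strand "PTP" hit in this region is most likely an annotation artefact of that adenoviral leader sequence rather than an expressed gene. A fragment of the mouse immunoglobulin heavy chain signal sequence sits just before the unannotated interval that presumably holds the insert and its tags, and should direct the product into the secretory pathway. A rabbit β-globin polyadenylation signal terminates the transcript. The Epstein-Barr virus oriP element permits episomal replication and retention in cells expressing EBNA1, which favours high-level transient expression. The biotinylation sequence allows the protein to be biotinylated for capture on streptavidin, and the His tag supports affinity purification. The plasmid was deposited with a systematic study of Leishmania donovani cell surface and secreted proteins.
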