Features (pLannotate 1.2.2; 17 found; start..end, strand, type, name):
      2..201     +  promoter       CMV promoter: human cytomegalovirus (CMV) immediate early promoter
    269..307     +  misc_feature   Ad SA (fragment): adenovirus major late transcript splice acceptor (Friedrich and Soriano, 1991)
    340..549     -  CDS            PTP (fragment): TERM_ADE02 - Experimental evidence at protein level: Swiss-Prot protein existence level 1. Protein covalently bound to the viral DNA that acts as a primer for viral genomic replication by DNA strand displacement. Assembles on the viral origin of replication in an initiation complex with viral polymerase, DBP, host NFIA and host POU2F1/OCT1. During initiation, the polymerase covalently couples the first dCTP with Ser- 580 of pTP. The terminal protein stimulates the template activity over 20 fold compared to protein-free templates. Neo-synthesized viral genomes are linked to two preterminal prot
    580..669     +  intron         chimeric intron (fragment): chimera between introns from adenovirus and immunoglobulin heavy chain genes
    688..734     +  CDS            IgH signal sequence (fragment): signal sequence from the mouse immunoglobulin heavy chain variable region
   1534..1589    +  polyA_signal   β-globin poly(A) signal: rabbit β-globin polyadenylation signal (Gil and Proudfoot, 1987)
   2103..3784    -  rep_origin     oriP (fragment): Epstein-Barr virus oriP replication origin (Yates et al., 2000)
   3911..4015    +  promoter       AmpR promoter: bla
   4016..4876    +  CDS            AmpR: β-lactamase; bla; confers resistance to ampicillin, carbenicillin, and related antibiotics
   5047..5635    +  rep_origin     ori: high-copy-number ColE1/pMB1/pBR322/pUC origin of replication
   5818..5910    +  CDS            lacI (fragment): lac repressor; lacI; The lac repressor binds to the lac operator to inhibit transcription in E. coli. This inhibition can be relieved by adding lactose or isopropyl-β-D-thiogalactopyranoside (IPTG).
   5923..5944    +  protein_bind   CAP binding site: CAP binding activates transcription in the presence of cAMP. E. coli catabolite activator protein
   5959..5989    +  promoter       lac promoter: promoter for the E. coli lac operon
   5997..6013    +  protein_bind   lac operator: The lac repressor binds to the lac operator to inhibit transcription in E. coli. This inhibition can be relieved by adding lactose or isopropyl-β-D-thiogalactopyranoside (IPTG). lac repressor encoded by lacI
   6083..6099    +  promoter       tet promoter (fragment): E. coli promoter for tetracycline efflux protein gene
   6109..6134    -  CDS            bla(M) (fragment): β-lactamase lacking the signal sequence; bla(M); allows cytosolic expression of β-lactamase
   6308..6687    +  enhancer       CMV enhancer: human cytomegalovirus immediate early enhancer
>Addgene plasmid #135905 | D92_Ld_360170 | addgene full sequence | sequence record 274668 | Addgene NGS Result
GTGATGCGGTTTTGGCAGTACACCAATGGGCGTGGATAGCGGTTTGACTCACGGGGATTTCCAAGTCTCC
ACCCCATTGACGTCAATGGGAGTTTGTTTTGGCACCAAAATCAACGGGACTTTCCAAAATGTCGTAATAA
CCCCGCCCCGTTGACGCAAATGGGCGGTAGGCGTGTACGGTGGGAGGTCTATATAAGCAGAGCTCGTTTA
GTGAACCGTCAGATCCTCACTCTCTTCCGCATCGCTGTCTGCGAGGGCCAGCTGTTGGGCTCGCGGTTGA
GGACAAACTCTTCGCGGTCTTTCCAGTACTCTTGGATCGGAAACCCGTCGGCCTCCGAACGGTACTCCGC
CACCGAGGGACCTGAGCGAGTCCGCATCGACCGGATCGGAAAACCTCTCGAGAAAGGCGTCTAACCAGTC
ACAGTCGCAAGGTAGGCTGAGCACCGTGGCGGGCGGCAGCGGGTGGCGGTCGGGGTTGTTTCTGGCGGAG
GTGCTGCTGATGATGTAATTAAAGTAGGCGGTCTTGAGACGGCGGATGGTCGAGGTGAGGTGTGGCAGGC
TTGAGATCCAGCTGTTGGGGTGAGTACTCCCTCTCAAAAGCGGGCATTACTTCTGCGCTAAGATTGTCAG
TTTCCAAAAACGAGGAGGATTTGATATTCACCTGGCCCGATCTGGCCATACACTTGAGTGACAATGACAT
CCACTTTGCCTTTCTCTCCACAGGTGTCCACTCCCAGGTCCAAGTTTGCCACCATGGAGTTTCAGACCCA
GGTACTCATGTCCCTGCTGCTCTGCATGTCTGGTGCGGCCGCCTCTGGAGATCTTCAACAGGGCACATGG
GACGTAAGTACTCTGCTCCCTGGTAGAGGGGCAGTTCCCCCTAATTATGAACTGACCGTACAGCCAGGCA
AATGGACAGTTAGAGAAAGAGATAACGGTAGGCTGGGCAGACTTTTCGATTATGCAGCCGCCCGGGTGGG
TTTGGTTTATGCAGGGGTGCCTAGTGATGAACATGCACTCTGCCGAATGCCATCTAGCAGCACTTTGAAG
TTGGCCGCCGTTAGGACTGATGACGGGGTGCGCCTGGAATGCCAGACTGTGTGGTTCTCTCCATCCATGC
TGAGAAGTTTCGAGAATGACGGACTCCTGCTGAGAAGGTTTGATCCTGCAGAGCCACTTTACAGTGCTGA
TAATGGCAGATGTCTGGCTACTCCATGGCGTGTGCGTGAGTTGTATGTGGCCCGAATGGGCGAGGGCTCC
GTACTCCTGACAGGCATTCTGGTGGGTGGAGCAAGTGACACTCAGGAGCCATGCTCTGTACATCTTGAGG
TAAGGCACCGCCCTATCGCCAGCGGGAAGGATTCAAGTGGCGCGCCCGGCAGCCTGCACCACATCCTGGA
CGCCCAGAAGATGCTGTGGAACCACAGGGACAGGAACCTGCCTCCTCTGGCCCCTCTGGGCCCCCACCAC
CATCACCACCATTGAGTCTAGACACGTGATTAATTAAGGATCCCCCGACCTCGACCTCTGGCTAATAAAG
GAAATTTATTTTCATTGCAATAGTGTGTTGGAATTTTTTGTGTCTCTCACTCGGAAGGACATATGGGAGG
GCAAATCATTTGGTCGAGATCCCTCGGAGATCTCTAGCTAGAGGATCGATCCCCGCCCCGGACGAACTAA
ACCTGACTACGACATCTCTGCCCCTTCTTCGCGGGGCAGTGCATGTAATCCCTTCAGTTGGTTGGTACAA
CTTGCCAACTGGGCCCTGTTCCACATGTGACACGGGGGGGGACCAAACACAAAGGGGTTCTCTGACTGTA
GTTGACATCCTTATAAATGGATGTGCACATTTGCCAACACTGAGTGGCTTTCATCCTGGAGCAGACTTTG
CAGTCTGTGGACTGCAACACAACATTGCCTTTATGTGTAACTCTTGGCTGAAGCTCTTACACCAATGCTG
GGGGACATGTACCTCCCAGGGGCCCAGGAAGACTACGGGAGGCTACACCAACGTCAATCAGAGGGGCCTG
TGTAGCTACCGATAAGCGGACCCTCAAGAGGGCATTAGCAATAGTGTTTATAAGGCCCCCTTGTTAACCC
TAAACGGGTAGCATATGCTTCCCGGGTAGTAGTATATACTATCCAGACTAACCCTAATTCAATAGCATAT
GTTACCCAACGGGAAGCATATGCTATCGAATTAGGGTTAGTAAAAGGGTCCTAAGGAACAGCGATATCTC
CCACCCCATGAGCTGTCACGGTTTTATTTACATGGGGTCAGGATTCCACGAGGGTAGTGAACCATTTTAG
TCACAAGGGCAGTGGCTGAAGATCAAGGAGCGGGCAGTGAACTCTCCTGAATCTTCGCCTGCTTCTTCAT
TCTCCTTCGTTTAGCTAATAGAATAACTGCTGAGTTGTGAACAGTAAGGTGTATGTGAGGTGCTCGAAAA
CAAGGTTTCAGGTGACGCCCCCAGAATAAAATTTGGACGGGGGGTTCAGTGGTGGCATTGTGCTATGACA
CCAATATAACCCTCACAAACCCCTTGGGCAATAAATACTAGTGTAGGAATGAAACATTCTGAATATCTTT
AACAATAGAAATCCATGGGGTGGGGACAAGCCGTAAAGACTGGATGTCCATCTCACACGAATTTATGGCT
ATGGGCAACACATAATCCTAGTGCAATATGATACTGGGGTTATTAAGATGTGTCCCAGGCAGGGACCAAG
ACAGGTGAACCATGTTGTTACACTCTATTTGTAACAAGGGGAAAGAGAGTGGACGCCGACAGCAGCGGAC
TCCACTGGTTGTCTCTAACACCCCCGAAAATTAAACGGGGCTCCACGCCAATGGGGCCCATAAACAAAGA
CAAGTGGCCACTCTTTTTTTTGAAATTGTGGAGTGGGGGCACGCGTCAGCCCCCACACGCCGCCCTGCGG
TTTTGGACTGTAAAATAAGGGTGTAATAACTTGGCTGATTGTAACCCCGCTAACCACTGCGGTCAAACCA
CTTGCCCACAAAACCACTAATGGCACCCCGGGGAATACCTGCATAAGTAGGTGGGCGGGCCAAGATAGGG
GCGCGATTGCTGCGATCTGGAGGACAAATTACACACACTTGCGCCTGAGCGCCAAGCACAGGGTTGTTGG
TCCTCATATTCACGAGGTCGCTGAGAGCACGGTGGGCTAATGTTGCCATGGGTAGCATATACTACCCAAA
TATCTGGATAGCATATGCTATCCTAATCTATATCTGGGTAGCATAGGCTATCCTAATCTATATCTGGGTA
GCATATGCTATCCTAATCTATATCTGGGTAGTATATGCTATCCTAATTTATATCTGGGTAGCATAGGCTA
TCCTAATCTATATCTGGGTAGCATATGCTATCCTAATCTATATCTGGGTAGTATATGCTATCCTAATCTG
TATCCGGGTAGCATATGCTATCCTAATAGAGATTAGGGTAGTATATGCTATCCTAATTTATATCTGGGTA
GCATATACTACCCAAATATCTGGATAGCATATGCTATCCTAATCTATATCTGGGTAGCATATGCTATCCT
AATCTATATCTGGGTAGCATAGGCTATCCTAATCTATATCTGGGTAGCATATGCTATCCTAATCTATATC
TGGGTAGTATATGCTATCCTAATTTATATCTGGGTAGCATAGGCTATCCTAATCTATATCTGGGTAGCAT
ATGCTATCCTAATCTATATCTGGGTAGTATATGCTATCCTAATCTGTATCCGGGTAGCATATGCTATCCT
CATGATAAGCTGTCAAACATGAGAATTTTCTTGAAGACGAAAGGGCCTCGTGATACGCCTATTTTTATAG
GTTAATGTCATGATAATAATGGTTTCTTAGACGTCAGGTGGCACTTTTCGGGGAAATGTGCGCGGAACCC
CTATTTGTTTATTTTTCTAAATACATTCAAATATGTATCCGCTCATGAGACAATAACCCTGATAAATGCT
TCAATAATATTGAAAAAGGAAGAGTATGAGTATTCAACATTTCCGTGTCGCCCTTATTCCCTTTTTTGCG
GCATTTTGCCTTCCTGTTTTTGCTCACCCAGAAACGCTGGTGAAAGTAAAAGATGCTGAAGATCAGTTGG
GTGCACGAGTGGGTTACATCGAACTGGATCTCAACAGCGGTAAGATCCTTGAGAGTTTTCGCCCCGAAGA
ACGTTTTCCAATGATGAGCACTTTTAAAGTTCTGCTATGTGGCGCGGTATTATCCCGTGTTGACGCCGGG
CAAGAGCAACTCGGTCGCCGCATACACTATTCTCAGAATGACTTGGTTGAGTACTCACCAGTCACAGAAA
AGCATCTTACGGATGGCATGACAGTAAGAGAATTATGCAGTGCTGCCATAACCATGAGTGATAACACTGC
GGCCAACTTACTTCTGACAACGATCGGAGGACCGAAGGAGCTAACCGCTTTTTTGCACAACATGGGGGAT
CATGTAACTCGCCTTGATCGTTGGGAACCGGAGCTGAATGAAGCCATACCAAACGACGAGCGTGACACCA
CGATGCCTGCAGCAATGGCAACAACGTTGCGCAAACTATTAACTGGCGAACTACTTACTCTAGCTTCCCG
GCAACAATTAATAGACTGGATGGAGGCGGATAAAGTTGCAGGACCACTTCTGCGCTCGGCCCTTCCGGCT
GGCTGGTTTATTGCTGATAAATCTGGAGCCGGTGAGCGTGGGTCTCGCGGTATCATTGCAGCACTGGGGC
CAGATGGTAAGCCCTCCCGTATCGTAGTTATCTACACGACGGGGAGTCAGGCAACTATGGATGAACGAAA
TAGACAGATCGCTGAGATAGGTGCCTCACTGATTAAGCATTGGTAACTGTCAGACCAAGTTTACTCATAT
ATACTTTAGATTGATTTAAAACTTCATTTTTAATTTAAAAGGATCTAGGTGAAGATCCTTTTTGATAATC
TCATGACCAAAATCCCTTAACGTGAGTTTTCGTTCCACTGAGCGTCAGACCCCGTAGAAAAGATCAAAGG
ATCTTCTTGAGATCCTTTTTTTCTGCGCGTAATCTGCTGCTTGCAAACAAAAAAACCACCGCTACCAGCG
GTGGTTTGTTTGCCGGATCAAGAGCTACCAACTCTTTTTCCGAAGGTAACTGGCTTCAGCAGAGCGCAGA
TACCAAATACTGTTCTTCTAGTGTAGCCGTAGTTAGGCCACCACTTCAAGAACTCTGTAGCACCGCCTAC
ATACCTCGCTCTGCTAATCCTGTTACCAGTGGCTGCTGCCAGTGGCGATAAGTCGTGTCTTACCGGGTTG
GACTCAAGACGATAGTTACCGGATAAGGCGCAGCGGTCGGGCTGAACGGGGGGTTCGTGCACACAGCCCA
GCTTGGAGCGAACGACCTACACCGAACTGAGATACCTACAGCGTGAGCTATGAGAAAGCGCCACGCTTCC
CGAAGGGAGAAAGGCGGACAGGTATCCGGTAAGCGGCAGGGTCGGAACAGGAGAGCGCACGAGGGAGCTT
CCAGGGGGAAACGCCTGGTATCTTTATAGTCCTGTCGGGTTTCGCCACCTCTGACTTGAGCGTCGATTTT
TGTGATGCTCGTCAGGGGGGCGGAGCCTATGGAAAAACGCCAGCAACGCGGCCTTTTTACGGTTCCTGGC
CTTTTGCTGGCCTTTTGCTCACATGTTCTTTCCTGCGTTATCCCCTGATTCTGTGGATAACCGTATTACC
GCCTTTGAGTGAGCTGATACCGCTCGCCGCAGCCGAACGACCGAGCGCAGCGAGTCAGTGAGCGAGGAAG
CGGAAGAGCGCCCAATACGCAAACCGCCTCTCCCCGCGCGTTGGCCGATTCATTAATGCAGCTGGCACGA
CAGGTTTCCCGACTGGAAAGCGGGCAGTGAGCGCAACGCAATTAATGTGAGTTAGCTCACTCATTAGGCA
CCCCAGGCTTTACACTTTATGCTTCCGGCTCGTATGTTGTGTGGAATTGTGAGCGGATAACAATTTCACA
CAGGAAACAGCTATGACCATGATTACGCCAAGCTCTAGCTAGAGGTCGACCAATTCTCATGTTTGACAGC
TTATCATCGCAGATCCGGGCAACGTTGTTGCCATTGCTGCAGGCGCAGAACTGGTAGGTATGGAAGATCT
ATACATTGAATCAATATTGGCAATTAGCCATATTAGTCATTGGTTATATAGCATAAATCAATATTGGCTA
TTGGCCATTGCATACGTTGTATCTATATCATAATATGTACATTTATATTGGCTCATGTCCAATATGACCG
CCATGTTGACATTGATTATTGACTAGTTATTAATAGTAATCAATTACGGGGTCATTAGTTCATAGCCCAT
ATATGGAGTTCCGCGTTACATAACTTACGGTAAATGGCCCGCCTGGCTGACCGCCCAACGACCCCCGCCC
ATTGACGTCAATAATGACGTATGTTCCCATAGTAACGCCAATAGGGACTTTCCATTGACGTCAATGGGTG
GAGTATTTACGGTAAACTGCCCACTTGGCAGTACATCAAGTGTATCATATGCCAAGTCCGCCCCCTATTG
ACGTCAATGACGGTAAATGGCCCGCCTGGCATTATGCCCAGTACATGACCTTACGGGACTTTCCTACTTG
GCAGTACATCTACGTATTAGTCATCGCTATTACCATG
